Addgene plasmid #213687: Flag-SKP1-F139A/I141A
Purpose: Expresses human SKP1-F139A/I141A mutant in mammalian cells
Depositing lab: Michele Pagano. Depositing organization: NYU Grossman School of Medicine. Publication: A noncanonical function of SKP1 regulates the switch between autophagy and unconventional secretion. Li J, Krause GJ, Gui Q, Kaushik S, Rona G, Zhang Q, Liang FX, Dhabaria A, Anerillas C, Martindale JL, Vasilyev N, Askenazi M, Ueberheide B, Nudler E, Gorospe M, Cuervo AM, Pagano M. Sci Adv. 2023 Oct 13;9(41):eadh1134. doi: 10.1126/sciadv.adh1134. Epub 2023 Oct 13. PubMed 37831778.
Backbone
  Vector backbone: pcDNA3.1
  Vector type: Mammalian Expression
  Selectable markers: Neomycin (select with G418)
Growth in bacteria
  Bacterial resistance: Ampicillin, 100 μg/mL
  Growth temperature: 37°C
  Growth strain: DH5alpha
  Copy number: High Copy
Gene/Insert
  Gene/Insert name: human Flag tagged SKP1-F139A/I141A
  Species: H. sapiens (human)
  Insert size (bp): 500
  Entrez Gene: SKP1 (a.k.a. EMC19, OCP-II, OCP2, SKP1A, TCEB1L, p19A)
  Tag / fusion protein: Flag (N terminal on insert)
Terms and licenses: Academic/Nonprofit Terms; Industry Terms: Not Available to Industry
How to cite: Flag-SKP1-F139A/I141A was a gift from Michele Pagano (Addgene plasmid # 213687 ; http://n2t.net/addgene:213687 ; RRID:Addgene_213687)
