[The description below was written by a language model from this plasmid's Addgene catalogue record and pLannotate feature annotations shown in this document.]
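Description:
Flag-SKP1-F139A/I141A is a mammalian expression plasmid of about 5.9 kb built on the pcDNA3.1 backbone. It produces human SKP1 carrying two alanine substitutions, F139A and I141A. In E. coli it is maintained at high copy through a ColE1/pUC-type origin and selected with ampicillin via the β-lactamase gene. An f1 phage origin is also present, which in principle allows single-stranded DNA production. For mammalian cells, an SV40 early promoter drives the neomycin phosphotransferase gene, followed by an SV40 polyadenylation signal, so stable transfectants can be selected with G418.

The expression cassette uses the human cytomegalovirus immediate-early enhancer and promoter for strong constitutive transcription, and it ends with the bovine growth hormone polyadenylation signal. The open reading frame begins with an N-terminal Flag epitope. The annotation software labels this as a 24-nt fragment of 3xFLAG, which is consistent with a single Flag unit. The tag is fused directly to the roughly 490-bp SKP1 coding sequence. T7 and SP6 phage promoters flank the insert, as is usual for this backbone, and can serve for in vitro transcription or as sequencing primer sites. Several short annotated fragments (HIV-1 LTR, ble, lacI and a partial SV40 promoter) are most likely backbone remnants or chance matches rather than functional elements.

SKP1 is the adapter subunit of SCF ubiquitin ligases and links F-box proteins to CUL1. The record does not state what the F139A/I141A mutations do. The associated publication concerns a noncanonical role of SKP1 in the switch between autophagy and unconventional secretion. The Flag tag allows the mutant protein to be detected or immunoprecipitated in transfected cells, for example alongside wild-type SKP1.
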