Features (pLannotate 1.2.2; 22 found; start..end, strand, type, name):
     28..80      -  misc_feature   bom (fragment): basis of mobility region from pBR322
    235..614     +  enhancer       CMV enhancer: human cytomegalovirus immediate early enhancer
    615..818     +  promoter       CMV promoter: human cytomegalovirus (CMV) immediate early promoter
    814..847     +  LTR            5' LTR (truncated) (fragment): truncated 5' long terminal repeat (LTR) from HIV-1
    863..881     +  promoter       T7 promoter: promoter for bacteriophage T7 RNA polymerase
    916..939     +  CDS            3xFLAG (fragment): three tandem FLAG® epitope tags
    940..1425    +  CDS            SKP1: SKP1_HUMAN - Also known as EMC19, OCP2, SKP1A, TCEB1L. Experimental evidence at protein level: Swiss-Prot protein existence level 1. Essential component of the SCF (SKP1-CUL1-F-box protein) ubiquitin ligase complex, which mediates the ubiquitination of proteins involved in cell cycle progression, signal transduction and transcription. In the SCF complex, serves as an adapter that links the F-box protein to CUL1. The functional specificity of the SCF complex depends on the F-box protein as substrate recognition component. SCF(BTRC) and SCF(FBXW11) direct ubiquitination of CTNNB1 and participate
   1456..1474    -  promoter       SP6 promoter: promoter for bacteriophage SP6 RNA polymerase
   1500..1724    +  polyA_signal   bGH poly(A) signal: bovine growth hormone polyadenylation signal
   1728..1749    +  promoter       SV40 promoter (fragment): SV40 enhancer and early promoter
   1770..2198    +  rep_origin     f1 ori (sequence partly withheld): f1 bacteriophage origin of replication; arrow indicates direction of (+) strand synthesis
   2212..2541    +  promoter       SV40 promoter: SV40 enhancer and early promoter
   2608..3399    +  CDS            neo: KKA2_KLEPN - Also known as kan, nptII. Experimental evidence at protein level: Swiss-Prot protein existence level 1. Resistance to kanamycin, neomycin, paromomycin, ribostamycin, butirosin and gentamicin B. From Klebsiella pneumoniae.
   3423..3581    +  CDS            ble (fragment): BLE_KLEPN - Experimental evidence at protein level: Swiss-Prot protein existence level 1. Binding protein with a strong affinity to the bleomycin family of antibiotics. Binds to CL990; an antimitotic-antibiotic compound. From Klebsiella pneumoniae.
   3576..3697    +  polyA_signal   SV40 poly(A) signal: SV40 polyadenylation signal
   3770..3786    -  protein_bind   lac operator: The lac repressor binds to the lac operator to inhibit transcription in E. coli. This inhibition can be relieved by adding lactose or isopropyl-β-D-thiogalactopyranoside (IPTG). lac repressor encoded by lacI
   3794..3824    -  promoter       lac promoter: promoter for the E. coli lac operon
   3839..3860    -  protein_bind   CAP binding site: CAP binding activates transcription in the presence of cAMP. E. coli catabolite activator protein
   3873..3965    -  CDS            lacI (fragment): lac repressor; lacI; The lac repressor binds to the lac operator to inhibit transcription in E. coli. This inhibition can be relieved by adding lactose or isopropyl-β-D-thiogalactopyranoside (IPTG).
   4148..4736    -  rep_origin     ori: high-copy-number ColE1/pMB1/pBR322/pUC origin of replication
   4907..5767    -  CDS            AmpR: β-lactamase; bla; confers resistance to ampicillin, carbenicillin, and related antibiotics
   5768..5872    -  promoter       AmpR promoter: bla
>Addgene plasmid #213687 | Flag-SKP1-F139A/I141A | addgene full sequence | sequence record 422404 | Addgene NGS Result
GACGGATCGGGAGATCTCCCGATCCCCTATGGTGCACTCTCAGTACAATCTGCTCTGATGCCGCATAGTT
AAGCCAGTATCTGCTCCCTGCTTGTGTGTTGGAGGTCGCTGAGTAGTGCGCGAGCAAAATTTAAGCTACA
ACAAGGCAAGGCTTGACCGACAATTGCATGAAGAATCTGCTTAGGGTTAGGCGTTTTGCGCTGCTTCGCG
ATGTACGGGCCAGATATACGCGTTGACATTGATTATTGACTAGTTATTAATAGTAATCAATTACGGGGTC
ATTAGTTCATAGCCCATATATGGAGTTCCGCGTTACATAACTTACGGTAAATGGCCCGCCTGGCTGACCG
CCCAACGACCCCCGCCCATTGACGTCAATAATGACGTATGTTCCCATAGTAACGCCAATAGGGACTTTCC
ATTGACGTCAATGGGTGGAGTATTTACGGTAAACTGCCCACTTGGCAGTACATCAAGTGTATCATATGCC
AAGTACGCCCCCTATTGACGTCAATGACGGTAAATGGCCCGCCTGGCATTATGCCCAGTACATGACCTTA
TGGGACTTTCCTACTTGGCAGTACATCTACGTATTAGTCATCGCTATTACCATGGTGATGCGGTTTTGGC
AGTACATCAATGGGCGTGGATAGCGGTTTGACTCACGGGGATTTCCAAGTCTCCACCCCATTGACGTCAA
TGGGAGTTTGTTTTGGCACCAAAATCAACGGGACTTTCCAAAATGTCGTAACAACTCCGCCCCATTGACG
CAAATGGGCGGTAGGCGTGTACGGTGGGAGGTCTATATAAGCAGAGCTCTCTGGCTAACTAGAGAACCCA
CTGCTTACTGGCTTATCGAAATTAATACGACTCACTATAGGGAGACCCAAGCTTGGTACCGAGCTCGGAT
CCATGGATTACAAGGATGACGACGATAAGCCTTCAATTAAGTTGCAGAGTTCTGATGGAGAGATATTTGA
AGTTGATGTGGAAATTGCCAAACAATCTGTGACTATTAAGACCATGTTGGAAGATTTGGGAATGGATGAT
GAAGGAGATGATGACCCAGTTCCTCTACCAAATGTGAATGCAGCAATATTAAAAAAGGTCATTCAGTGGT
GCACCCACCACAAGGATGACCCTCCTCCTCCTGAAGATGATGAGAACAAAGAAAAGCGAACAGATGATAT
CCCTGTTTGGGACCAAGAATTCCTGAAAGTTGACCAAGGAACACTTTTTGAACTCATTCTGGCTGCAAAC
TACTTAGACATCAAAGGTTTGCTTGATGTTACATGCAAGACTGTTGCCAATATGATCAAGGGGAAAACTC
CTGAGGAGATTCGCAAGACCGCCAATGCCAAAAATGACTTTACTGAAGAGGAGGAAGCCCAGGTACGCAA
AGAGAACCAGTGGTGTGAAGAGAAGTGACTCGAGCATGCATCTAGAGGGCCCTATTCTATAGTGTCACCT
AAATGCTAGAGCTCGCTGATCAGCCTCGACTGTGCCTTCTAGTTGCCAGCCATCTGTTGTTTGCCCCTCC
CCCGTGCCTTCCTTGACCCTGGAAGGTGCCACTCCCACTGTCCTTTCCTAATAAAATGAGGAAATTGCAT
CGCATTGTCTGAGTAGGTGTCATTCTATTCTGGGGGGTGGGGTGGGGCAGGACAGCAAGGGGGAGGATTG
GGAAGACAATAGCAGGCATGCTGGGGATGCGGTGGGCTCTATGGCTTCTGAGGCGGAAAGAACCAGCTGG
GGCTCTAGGGGGTATCCCC
[124 nt withheld, positions 1770-1893]
C
[91 nt withheld, positions 1895-1985]
A
[49 nt withheld, positions 1987-2035]
CCTTTGACGTTGGAGTCCACGTTCTTT
[37 nt withheld, positions 2063-2099]
ACCCTATCTCGGTCTATTCTTTTGATTTATAAGGGATTTTGCCGATTTCGGCCTATTGGTTAAAAAATGA
GCTGATTTAACAAAAATTTAACGCGAATTAATTCTGTGGAATGTGTGTCAGTTAGGGTGTGGAAAGTCCC
CAGGCTCCCCAGCAGGCAGAAGTATGCAAAGCATGCATCTCAATTAGTCAGCAACCAGGTGTGGAAAGTC
CCCAGGCTCCCCAGCAGGCAGAAGTATGCAAAGCATGCATCTCAATTAGTCAGCAACCATAGTCCCGCCC
CTAACTCCGCCCATCCCGCCCCTAACTCCGCCCAGTTCCGCCCATTCTCCGCCCCATGGCTGACTAATTT
TTTTTATTTATGCAGAGGCCGAGGCCGCCTCTGCCTCTGAGCTATTCCAGAAGTAGTGAGGAGGCTTTTT
TGGAGGCCTAGGCTTTTGCAAAAAGCTCCCGGGAGCTTGTATATCCATTTTCGGATCTGATCAAGAGACA
GGATGAGGATCGTTTCGCATGATTGAACAAGATGGATTGCACGCAGGTTCTCCGGCCGCTTGGGTGGAGA
GGCTATTCGGCTATGACTGGGCACAACAGACAATCGGCTGCTCTGATGCCGCCGTGTTCCGGCTGTCAGC
GCAGGGGCGCCCGGTTCTTTTTGTCAAGACCGACCTGTCCGGTGCCCTGAATGAACTGCAGGACGAGGCA
GCGCGGCTATCGTGGCTGGCCACGACGGGCGTTCCTTGCGCAGCTGTGCTCGACGTTGTCACTGAAGCGG
GAAGGGACTGGCTGCTATTGGGCGAAGTGCCGGGGCAGGATCTCCTGTCATCTCACCTTGCTCCTGCCGA
GAAAGTATCCATCATGGCTGATGCAATGCGGCGGCTGCATACGCTTGATCCGGCTACCTGCCCATTCGAC
CACCAAGCGAAACATCGCATCGAGCGAGCACGTACTCGGATGGAAGCCGGTCTTGTCGATCAGGATGATC
TGGACGAAGAGCATCAGGGGCTCGCGCCAGCCGAACTGTTCGCCAGGCTCAAGGCGCGCATGCCCGACGG
CGAGGATCTCGTCGTGACCCATGGCGATGCCTGCTTGCCGAATATCATGGTGGAAAATGGCCGCTTTTCT
GGATTCATCGACTGTGGCCGGCTGGGTGTGGCGGACCGCTATCAGGACATAGCGTTGGCTACCCGTGATA
TTGCTGAAGAGCTTGGCGGCGAATGGGCTGACCGCTTCCTCGTGCTTTACGGTATCGCCGCTCCCGATTC
GCAGCGCATCGCCTTCTATCGCCTTCTTGACGAGTTCTTCTGAGCGGGACTCTGGGGTTCGAAATGACCG
ACCAAGCGACGCCCAACCTGCCATCACGAGATTTCGATTCCACCGCCGCCTTCTATGAAAGGTTGGGCTT
CGGAATCGTTTTCCGGGACGCCGGCTGGATGATCCTCCAGCGCGGGGATCTCATGCTGGAGTTCTTCGCC
CACCCCAACTTGTTTATTGCAGCTTATAATGGTTACAAATAAAGCAATAGCATCACAAATTTCACAAATA
AAGCATTTTTTTCACTGCATTCTAGTTGTGGTTTGTCCAAACTCATCAATGTATCTTATCATGTCTGTAT
ACCGTCGACCTCTAGCTAGAGCTTGGCGTAATCATGGTCATAGCTGTTTCCTGTGTGAAATTGTTATCCG
CTCACAATTCCACACAACATACGAGCCGGAAGCATAAAGTGTAAAGCCTGGGGTGCCTAATGAGTGAGCT
AACTCACATTAATTGCGTTGCGCTCACTGCCCGCTTTCCAGTCGGGAAACCTGTCGTGCCAGCTGCATTA
ATGAATCGGCCAACGCGCGGGGAGAGGCGGTTTGCGTATTGGGCGCTCTTCCGCTTCCTCGCTCACTGAC
TCGCTGCGCTCGGTCGTTCGGCTGCGGCGAGCGGTATCAGCTCACTCAAAGGCGGTAATACGGTTATCCA
CAGAATCAGGGGATAACGCAGGAAAGAACATGTGAGCAAAAGGCCAGCAAAAGGCCAGGAACCGTAAAAA
GGCCGCGTTGCTGGCGTTTTTCCATAGGCTCCGCCCCCCTGACGAGCATCACAAAAATCGACGCTCAAGT
CAGAGGTGGCGAAACCCGACAGGACTATAAAGATACCAGGCGTTTCCCCCTGGAAGCTCCCTCGTGCGCT
CTCCTGTTCCGACCCTGCCGCTTACCGGATACCTGTCCGCCTTTCTCCCTTCGGGAAGCGTGGCGCTTTC
TCATAGCTCACGCTGTAGGTATCTCAGTTCGGTGTAGGTCGTTCGCTCCAAGCTGGGCTGTGTGCACGAA
CCCCCCGTTCAGCCCGACCGCTGCGCCTTATCCGGTAACTATCGTCTTGAGTCCAACCCGGTAAGACACG
ACTTATCGCCACTGGCAGCAGCCACTGGTAACAGGATTAGCAGAGCGAGGTATGTAGGCGGTGCTACAGA
GTTCTTGAAGTGGTGGCCTAACTACGGCTACACTAGAAGAACAGTATTTGGTATCTGCGCTCTGCTGAAG
CCAGTTACCTTCGGAAAAAGAGTTGGTAGCTCTTGATCCGGCAAACAAACCACCGCTGGTAGCGGTGGTT
TTTTTGTTTGCAAGCAGCAGATTACGCGCAGAAAAAAAGGATCTCAAGAAGATCCTTTGATCTTTTCTAC
GGGGTCTGACGCTCAGTGGAACGAAAACTCACGTTAAGGGATTTTGGTCATGAGATTATCAAAAAGGATC
TTCACCTAGATCCTTTTAAATTAAAAATGAAGTTTTAAATCAATCTAAAGTATATATGAGTAAACTTGGT
CTGACAGTTACCAATGCTTAATCAGTGAGGCACCTATCTCAGCGATCTGTCTATTTCGTTCATCCATAGT
TGCCTGACTCCCCGTCGTGTAGATAACTACGATACGGGAGGGCTTACCATCTGGCCCCAGTGCTGCAATG
ATACCGCGAGACCCACGCTCACCGGCTCCAGATTTATCAGCAATAAACCAGCCAGCCGGAAGGGCCGAGC
GCAGAAGTGGTCCTGCAACTTTATCCGCCTCCATCCAGTCTATTAATTGTTGCCGGGAAGCTAGAGTAAG
TAGTTCGCCAGTTAATAGTTTGCGCAACGTTGTTGCCATTGCTACAGGCATCGTGGTGTCACGCTCGTCG
TTTGGTATGGCTTCATTCAGCTCCGGTTCCCAACGATCAAGGCGAGTTACATGATCCCCCATGTTGTGCA
AAAAAGCGGTTAGCTCCTTCGGTCCTCCGATCGTTGTCAGAAGTAAGTTGGCCGCAGTGTTATCACTCAT
GGTTATGGCAGCACTGCATAATTCTCTTACTGTCATGCCATCCGTAAGATGCTTTTCTGTGACTGGTGAG
TACTCAACCAAGTCATTCTGAGAATAGTGTATGCGGCGACCGAGTTGCTCTTGCCCGGCGTCAATACGGG
ATAATACCGCGCCACATAGCAGAACTTTAAAAGTGCTCATCATTGGAAAACGTTCTTCGGGGCGAAAACT
CTCAAGGATCTTACCGCTGTTGAGATCCAGTTCGATGTAACCCACTCGTGCACCCAACTGATCTTCAGCA
TCTTTTACTTTCACCAGCGTTTCTGGGTGAGCAAAAACAGGAAGGCAAAATGCCGCAAAAAAGGGAATAA
GGGCGACACGGAAATGTTGAATACTCATACTCTTCCTTTTTCAATATTATTGAAGCATTTATCAGGGTTA
TTGTCTCATGAGCGGATACATATTTGAATGTATTTAGAAAAATAAACAAATAGGGGTTCCGCGCACATTT
CCCCGAAAAGTGCCACCTGACGTC
